>Addgene plasmid #105804 | pKK-BiFC-Venus | depositor full sequence | sequence record 200362 | pKK-BiFC-Venus sequence 6141 bps
GACGGATCGGGAGATCCGCTGTGGAATGTGTGTCAGTTAGGGTGTGGAAAGTCCCCAGGCTCCCCAGCAG
GCAGAAGTATGCAAAGCATGCATCTCAATTAGTCAGCAACCAGGTGTGGAAAGTCCCCAGGCTCCCCAGC
AGGCAGAAGTATGCAAAGCATGCATCTCAATTAGTCAGCAACCATAGTCCCGCCCCTAACTCCGCCCATC
CCGCCCCTAACTCCGCCCAGTTCCGCCCATTCTCCGCTCCATCGTTCAGATCCTTATCGATGCTATGGCA
GGGCCTGCCGCCCCGACGTTGGCTGCGAGCCCTGGGCCTTCACCCGAACTTGGGGGGTGGGGTGGGGAAA
AGGAAGAAACGCGGGCGTATTGGCCCCAATGGGGTCACGGTGGGGTATCGACAGAGTGCCAGCCCTGGGA
CCGAACCCCGCGTTTATGAACAAACGACCCAACACCCGTGCGTTTTATTCTGTCTTTTTATTGCCGTCAT
AGCGCGGGTTCCTTCCGGTATTGTCTCCTTCCGTGTTTCAGTTAGCCTCCCCCATCAGCGAACCGCGGGC
CCTTACTTGTACAGCTCGTCCATGCCGAGAGTGATCCCGGCGGCGGTCACGAACTCCAGCAGGACCATGT
GATCGCGCTTCTCGTTGGGGTCTTTGCTCAGTTTGGACTGGTAGCTCAGGTAGTGGTTGTCGGGCAGCAG
CACGGGGCCGTCGCCGATGGGGGTGTTCTGCTGGTAGTGGTCGGCGAGCTGCACGCCGCCGTCCTCGATG
TTGTGGCGGATCTTGAAGTTGGCCTTGATGCCGTTCTTCTGCTTGGGCCCCTGGAACAGAACTTCCAGAC
GCGTTTCAGAGCGGCCGCACTGATCTTAAGGGTACTAGCGCTGATCGGCAATTGCGAGGTCCTAGGACGA
TCTCTATCACTGATAGGGAGATCTCTATCACTGATAGGGAGAGCTCTGCTTATATAGACCTCCCACCGTA
CACGCCTACCGCCCATTTGCGTCAATGGGGCGGAGTTGTTACGACATTTTGGAAAGTCCCGTTGATTTTG
GTGCCAAAACAAACTCCCATTGACGTCAATGGGGTGGAGACTTGGAAATCCCCGTGAGTCAAACCGCTAT
CCACGCCCATTGATGTACTGCCAAAACCGCATCACCATGGTAATAGCGATGACTAATACGTAGATGTACT
GCCAAGTAGGAAAGTCCCATAAGGTCATGTACTGGGCATAATGCCAGGCGGGCCATTTACCGTCATTGAC
GTCAATAGGGGGCGTACTTGGCATATGATACACTTGATGTACTCTAGAAAAATGTCGTAACAACTCCGCC
CCATTGACGCAAATGGGCGGTAGGCGTGTACGGTGGGAGGTCTATATAAGCAGAGCTCTCCCTATCAGTG
ATAGAGATCTCCCTATCAGTGATAGAGATCGTCAAGCTTGGTACCGAGCTCGGATCCGAAAACCTGTACT
TCCAAGGAACCGGTGGTCACCTGTACAATCGATCCTGCAGGAGCTAGCGAGAATTTGTATTTTCAGGGTG
ATATCATGGTGAGCAAGGGCGAGGAGCTGTTCACCGGGGTGGTGCCCATCCTGGTCGAGCTGGACGGCGA
CGTAAACGGCCACAAGTTCAGCGTGTCCGGCGAGGGCGAGGGCGATGCCACCTACGGCAAGCTGACCCTG
AAGCTGATCTGCACCACCGGCAAGCTGCCCGTGCCCTGGCCCACCCTCGTGACCACCCTGGGCTACGGCC
TGCAGTGCTTCGCCCGCTACCCCGACCACATGAAGCAGCACGACTTCTTCAAGTCCGCCATGCCCGAAGG
CTACGTCCAGGAGCGCACCATCTTCTTCAAGGACGACGGCAACTACAAGACCCGCGCCGAGGTGAAGTTC
GAGGGCGACACCCTGGTGAACCGCATCGAGCTGAAGGGCATCGACTTCAAGGAGGACGGCAACATCCTGG
GGCACAAGCTGGAGTACAACTACAACAGCCACAACGTCTATATCACCGCCGACAAGCAGAAGAACGGCAT
CAAGGCCAACTTCAAGATCCGCCACAACATCGAGTAGCTCGAGGTTTAAACCCGCTGATCAGCCTCGACT
GTGCCTTCTAGTTGCCAGCCATCTGTTGTTTGCCCCTCCCCCGTGCCTTCCTTGACCCTGGAAGGTGCCA
CTCCCACTGTCCTTTCCTAATAAAATGAGGAAATTGCATCGCATTGTCTGAGTAGGTGTCATTCTATTCT
GGGGGGTGGGGTGGGGCAGGACAGCAAGGGGGAGGATTGGGAAGACAATAGCAGGCATGCTGGGGATGCG
GTGGGCTCTATGGCTTCTGAGGCGGAAAGAACCAGCTGGGGCTCTAGGGGGTATCCCC
[124 nt withheld, positions 2369-2492]
C
[91 nt withheld, positions 2494-2584]
AGGGTGATGGTTCACGTACCTAGAAGTTCCTATTCCGAAGTTCCTATTCTCTAGAAAGTATAGGAACTTC
CTTGGCCAAAAAGCCTGAACTCACCGCGACGTCTGTCGAGAAGTTTCTGATCGAAAAGTTCGACAGCGTC
TCCGACCTGATGCAGCTCTCGGAGGGCGAAGAATCTCGTGCTTTCAGCTTCGATGTAGGAGGGCGTGGAT
ATGTCCTGCGGGTAAATAGCTGCGCCGATGGTTTCTACAAAGATCGTTATGTTTATCGGCACTTTGCATC
GGCCGCGCTCCCGATTCCGGAAGTGCTTGACATTGGGGAATTCAGCGAGAGCCTGACCTATTGCATCTCC
CGCCGTGCACAGGGTGTCACGTTGCAAGACCTGCCTGAAACCGAACTGCCCGCTGTTCTGCAGCCGGTCG
CGGAGGCCATGGATGCGATCGCTGCGGCCGATCTTAGCCAGACGAGCGGGTTCGGCCCATTCGGACCGCA
AGGAATCGGTCAATACACTACATGGCGTGATTTCATATGCGCGATTGCTGATCCCCATGTGTATCACTGG
CAAACTGTGATGGACGACACCGTCAGTGCGTCCGTCGCGCAGGCTCTCGATGAGCTGATGCTTTGGGCCG
AGGACTGCCCCGAAGTCCGGCACCTCGTGCACGCGGATTTCGGCTCCAACAATGTCCTGACGGACAATGG
CCGCATAACAGCGGTCATTGACTGGAGCGAGGCGATGTTCGGGGATTCCCAATACGAGGTCGCCAACATC
TTCTTCTGGAGGCCGTGGTTGGCTTGTATGGAGCAGCAGACGCGCTACTTCGAGCGGAGGCATCCGGAGC
TTGCAGGATCGCCGCGGCTCCGGGCGTATATGCTCCGCATTGGTCTTGACCAACTCTATCAGAGCTTGGT
TGACGGCAATTTCGATGATGCAGCTTGGGCGCAGGGTCGATGCGACGCAATCGTCCGATCCGGAGCCGGG
ACTGTCGGGCGTACACAAATCGCCCGCAGAAGCGCGGCCGTCTGGACCGATGGCTGTGTAGAAGTACTCG
CCGATAGTGGAAACCGACGCCCCAGCACTCGTCCGAGGGCAAAGGAATAGCACGTACTACGAGATTTCGA
TTCCACCGCCGCCTTCTATGAAAGGTTGGGCTTCGGAATCGTTTTCCGGGACGCCGGCTGGATGATCCTC
CAGCGCGGGGATCTCATGCTGGAGTTCTTCGCCCACCCCAACTTGTTTATTGCAGCTTATAATGGTTACA
AATAAAGCAATAGCATCACAAATTTCACAAATAAAGCATTTTTTTCACTGCATTCTAGTTGTGGTTTGTC
CAAACTCATCAATGTATCTTATCATGTCTGTATACCGTCGACCTCTAGCTAGAGCTTGGCGTAATCATGG
TCATAGCTGTTTCCTGTGTGAAATTGTTATCCGCTCACAATTCCACACAACATACGAGCCGGAAGCATAA
AGTGTAAAGCCTGGGGTGCCTAATGAGTGAGCTAACTCACATTAATTGCGTTGCGCTCACTGCCCGCTTT
CCAGTCGGGAAACCTGTCGTGCCAGCTGCATTAATGAATCGGCCAACGCGCGGGGAGAGGCGGTTTGCGT
ATTGGGCGCTCTTCCGCTTCCTCGCTCACTGACTCGCTGCGCTCGGTCGTTCGGCTGCGGCGAGCGGTAT
CAGCTCACTCAAAGGCGGTAATACGGTTATCCACAGAATCAGGGGATAACGCAGGAAAGAACATGTGAGC
AAAAGGCCAGCAAAAGGCCAGGAACCGTAAAAAGGCCGCGTTGCTGGCGTTTTTCCATAGGCTCCGCCCC
CCTGACGAGCATCACAAAAATCGACGCTCAAGTCAGAGGTGGCGAAACCCGACAGGACTATAAAGATACC
AGGCGTTTCCCCCTGGAAGCTCCCTCGTGCGCTCTCCTGTTCCGACCCTGCCGCTTACCGGATACCTGTC
CGCCTTTCTCCCTTCGGGAAGCGTGGCGCTTTCTCATAGCTCACGCTGTAGGTATCTCAGTTCGGTGTAG
GTCGTTCGCTCCAAGCTGGGCTGTGTGCACGAACCCCCCGTTCAGCCCGACCGCTGCGCCTTATCCGGTA
ACTATCGTCTTGAGTCCAACCCGGTAAGACACGACTTATCGCCACTGGCAGCAGCCACTGGTAACAGGAT
TAGCAGAGCGAGGTATGTAGGCGGTGCTACAGAGTTCTTGAAGTGGTGGCCTAACTACGGCTACACTAGA
AGAACAGTATTTGGTATCTGCGCTCTGCTGAAGCCAGTTACCTTCGGAAAAAGAGTTGGTAGCTCTTGAT
CCGGCAAACAAACCACCGCTGGTAGCGGTGGTTTTTTTGTTTGCAAGCAGCAGATTACGCGCAGAAAAAA
AGGATCTCAAGAAGATCCTTTGATCTTTTCTACGGGGTCTGACGCTCAGTGGAACGAAAACTCACGTTAA
GGGATTTTGGTCATGAGATTATCAAAAAGGATCTTCACCTAGATCCTTTTAAATTAAAAATGAAGTTTTA
AATCAATCTAAAGTATATATGAGTAAACTTGGTCTGACAGTTACCAATGCTTAATCAGTGAGGCACCTAT
CTCAGCGATCTGTCTATTTCGTTCATCCATAGTTGCCTGACTCCCCGTCGTGTAGATAACTACGATACGG
GAGGGCTTACCATCTGGCCCCAGTGCTGCAATGATACCGCGAGACCCACGCTCACCGGCTCCAGATTTAT
CAGCAATAAACCAGCCAGCCGGAAGGGCCGAGCGCAGAAGTGGTCCTGCAACTTTATCCGCCTCCATCCA
GTCTATTAATTGTTGCCGGGAAGCTAGAGTAAGTAGTTCGCCAGTTAATAGTTTGCGCAACGTTGTTGCC
ATTGCTACAGGCATCGTGGTGTCACGCTCGTCGTTTGGTATGGCTTCATTCAGCTCCGGTTCCCAACGAT
CAAGGCGAGTTACATGATCCCCCATGTTGTGCAAAAAAGCGGTTAGCTCCTTCGGTCCTCCGATCGTTGT
CAGAAGTAAGTTGGCCGCAGTGTTATCACTCATGGTTATGGCAGCACTGCATAATTCTCTTACTGTCATG
CCATCCGTAAGATGCTTTTCTGTGACTGGTGAGTACTCAACCAAGTCATTCTGAGAATAGTGTATGCGGC
GACCGAGTTGCTCTTGCCCGGCGTCAATACGGGATAATACCGCGCCACATAGCAGAACTTTAAAAGTGCT
CATCATTGGAAAACGTTCTTCGGGGCGAAAACTCTCAAGGATCTTACCGCTGTTGAGATCCAGTTCGATG
TAACCCACTCGTGCACCCAACTGATCTTCAGCATCTTTTACTTTCACCAGCGTTTCTGGGTGAGCAAAAA
CAGGAAGGCAAAATGCCGCAAAAAAGGGAATAAGGGCGACACGGAAATGTTGAATACTCATACTCTTCCT
TTTTCAATATTATTGAAGCATTTATCAGGGTTATTGTCTCATGAGCGGATACATATTTGAATGTATTTAG
AAAAATAAACAAATAGGGGTTCCGCGCACATTTCCCCGAAAAGTGCCACCTGACGTC
Features (pLannotate 1.2.2; 27 found; start..end, strand, type, name):
     18..252     +  promoter       SV40 promoter (fragment): SV40 enhancer and early promoter
    331..347     +  polyA_signal   bGH poly(A) signal (fragment): bovine growth hormone polyadenylation signal
    438..486     -  polyA_signal   HSV TK poly(A) signal: herpes simplex virus thymidine kinase polyadenylation signal (Cole and Stacy, 1985)
    566..815     -  CDS            VC155 (fragment): C-terminal fragment of mVenus for use in bimolecular fluorescence complementation (BiFC) (Kodama and Hu, 2010)
    910..929     -  promoter       PLtetO-1 promoter (fragment): modified phage lambda PL promoter with tet operator sites (Lutz and Bujard, 1997)
    931..950     -  promoter       PLtetO-1 promoter (fragment): modified phage lambda PL promoter with tet operator sites (Lutz and Bujard, 1997)
    952..1155    -  promoter       CMV promoter: human cytomegalovirus (CMV) immediate early promoter
   1156..1303    -  enhancer       CMV enhancer (fragment): human cytomegalovirus immediate early enhancer; contains an 18-bp deletion relative to the standard CMV enhancer
   1336..1387    +  promoter       CMVd2 promoter: truncated human cytomegalovirus (CMV) immediate early promoter that yields moderately reduced expression relative to the full-length promoter
   1389..1408    +  promoter       PLtetO-1 promoter (fragment): modified phage lambda PL promoter with tet operator sites (Lutz and Bujard, 1997)
   1410..1429    +  promoter       PLtetO-1 promoter (fragment): modified phage lambda PL promoter with tet operator sites (Lutz and Bujard, 1997)
   1458..1474    +  CDS            TEV site (fragment): tobacco etch virus (TEV) protease recognition and cleavage site
   1546..2064    +  CDS            VN173: N-terminal fragment of mVenus for use in bimolecular fluorescence complementation (BiFC) (Kodama and Hu, 2010)
   2099..2323    +  polyA_signal   bGH poly(A) signal: bovine growth hormone polyadenylation signal
   2327..2348    +  promoter       SV40 promoter (fragment): SV40 enhancer and early promoter
   2369..2602    +  rep_origin     f1 ori (fragment) (sequence partly withheld): f1 bacteriophage origin of replication; arrow indicates direction of (+) strand synthesis
   2607..2654    +  protein_bind   FRT: FLP-mediated recombination occurs in the 8-bp core sequence TCTAGAAA (Turan and Bode, 2011). FLP recombinase from the Saccharomyces cerevisiae 2μ plasmid
   2662..3684    +  CDS            HygR: aminoglycoside phosphotransferase from E. coli; aph(4)-Ia; confers resistance to hygromycin
   3694..3819    +  CDS            ble (fragment): BLE_KLEPN - Experimental evidence at protein level: Swiss-Prot protein existence level 1. Binding protein with a strong affinity to the bleomycin family of antibiotics. Binds to CL990; an antimitotic-antibiotic compound. From Klebsiella pneumoniae.
   3814..3935    +  polyA_signal   SV40 poly(A) signal: SV40 polyadenylation signal
   4008..4024    -  protein_bind   lac operator: The lac repressor binds to the lac operator to inhibit transcription in E. coli. This inhibition can be relieved by adding lactose or isopropyl-β-D-thiogalactopyranoside (IPTG). lac repressor encoded by lacI
   4032..4062    -  promoter       lac promoter: promoter for the E. coli lac operon
   4077..4098    -  protein_bind   CAP binding site: CAP binding activates transcription in the presence of cAMP. E. coli catabolite activator protein
   4111..4203    -  CDS            lacI (fragment): lac repressor; lacI; The lac repressor binds to the lac operator to inhibit transcription in E. coli. This inhibition can be relieved by adding lactose or isopropyl-β-D-thiogalactopyranoside (IPTG).
   4386..4974    -  rep_origin     ori: high-copy-number ColE1/pMB1/pBR322/pUC origin of replication
   5145..6005    -  CDS            AmpR: β-lactamase; bla; confers resistance to ampicillin, carbenicillin, and related antibiotics
   6006..6110    -  promoter       AmpR promoter: bla
