>Addgene plasmid #105804 | pKK-BiFC-Venus | addgene full sequence | sequence record 203400 | Addgene NGS Result
ATCGGGAGATCCGCTGTGGAATGTGTGTCAGTTAGGGTGTGGAAAGTCCCCAGGCTCCCCAGCAGGCAGA
AGTATGCAAAGCATGCATCTCAATTAGTCAGCAACCAGGTGTGGAAAGTCCCCAGGCTCCCCAGCAGGCA
GAAGTATGCAAAGCATGCATCTCAATTAGTCAGCAACCATAGTCCCGCCCCTAACTCCGCCCATCCCGCC
CCTAACTCCGCCCAGTTCCGCCCATTCTCCGCTCCATCGTTCAGATCCTTATCGATGCTATGGCAGGGCC
TGCCGCCCCGACGTTGGCTGCGAGCCCTGGGCCTTCACCCGAACTTGGGGGGTGGGGTGGGGAAAAGGAA
GAAACGCGGGCGTATTGGCCCCAATGGGGTCACGGTGGGGTATCGACAGAGTGCCAGCCCTGGGACCGAA
CCCCGCGTTTATGAACAAACGACCCAACACCCGTGCGTTTTATTCTGTCTTTTTATTGCCGTCATAGCGC
GGGTTCCTTCCGGTATTGTCTCCTTCCGTGTTTCAGTTAGCCTCCCCCATCAGCGAACCGCGGGCCCTTA
CTTGTACAGCTCGTCCATGCCGAGAGTGATCCCGGCGGCGGTCACGAACTCCAGCAGGACCATGTGATCG
CGCTTCTCGTTGGGGTCTTTGCTCAGTTTGGACTGGTAGCTCAGGTAGTGGTTGTCGGGCAGCAGCACGG
GGCCGTCGCCGATGGGGGTGTTCTGCTGGTAGTGGTCGGCGAGCTGCACGCCGCCGTCCTCGATGTTGTG
GCGGATCTTGAAGTTGGCCTTGATGCCGTTCTTCTGCTTGGGCCCCTGGAACAGAACTTCCAGACGCGTT
TCAGAGCGGCCGCACTGATCTTAAGGGTACTAGCGCTGATCGGCAATTGCGAGGTCCTAGGACGATCTCT
ATCACTGATAGGGAGATCTCTATCACTGATAGGGAGAGCTCTGCTTATATAGACCTCCCACCGTACACGC
CTACCGCCCATTTGCGTCAATGGGGCGGAGTTGTTACGACATTTTGGAAAGTCCCGTTGATTTTGGTGCC
AAAACAAACTCCCATTGACGTCAATGGGGTGGAGACTTGGAAATCCCCGTGAGTCAAACCGCTATCCACG
CCCATTGATGTACTGCCAAAACCGCATCACCATGGTAATAGCGATGACTAATACGTAGATGTACTGCCAA
GTAGGAAAGTCCCATAAGGTCATGTACTGGGCATAATGCCAGGCGGGCCATTTACCGTCATTGACGTCAA
TAGGGGGCGTACTTGGCATATGATACACTTGATGTACTCTAGAAAATGTCGTAACAACTCCGCCCCATTG
ACGCAAATGGGCGGTAGGCGTGTACGGTGGGAGGTCTATATAAGCAGAGCTCTCCCTATCAGTGATAGAG
ATCTCCCTATCAGTGATAGAGATCGTCAAGCTGGTACCGAGCTCGGATCCGAAAACCTGTACTTCCAAGG
AACCGGTGGTCACCTGTACAATCGATCCTGCAGGAGCTAGCGAGAATTTGTATTTTCAGGGTGATATCAT
GGTGAGCAAGGGCGAGGAGCTGTTCACCGGGGTGGTGCCCATCCTGGTCGAGCTGGACGGCGACGTAAAC
GGCCACAAGTTCAGCGTGTCCGGCGAGGGCGAGGGCGATGCCACCTACGGCAAGCTGACCCTGAAGCTGA
TCTGCACCACCGGCAAGCTGCCCGTGCCCTGGCCCACCCTCGTGACCACCCTGGGCTACGGCCTGCAGTG
CTTCGCCCGCTACCCCGACCACATGAAGCAGCACGACTTCTTCAAGTCCGCCATGCCCGAAGGCTACGTC
CAGGAGCGCACCATCTTCTTCAAGGACGACGGCAACTACAAGACCCGCGCCGAGGTGAAGTTCGAGGGCG
ACACCCTGGTGAACCGCATCGAGCTGAAGGGCATCGACTTCAAGGAGGACGGCAACATCCTGGGGCACAA
GCTGGAGTACAACTACAACAGCCACAACGTCTATATCACCGCCGACAAGCAGAAGAACGGCATCAAGGCC
AACTTCAAGATCCGCCACAACATCGAGTAGCTCGAGGTTTAAACCCGCTGATCAGCCTCGACTGTGCCTT
CTAGTTGCCAGCCATCTGTTGTTTGCCCCTCCCCCGTGCCTTCCTTGACCCTGGAAGGTGCCACTCCCAC
TGTCCTTTCCTAATAAAATGAGGAAATTGTATCGCATTGTCTGAGTAGGTGTCATTCTATTCTGGGGGGT
GGGGTGGGGCAGGACAGCAAGGGGGAGGATTGGGAAGACAATAGCAGGCATGCTGGGGATGCGGTGGGCT
CTATGGCTTCTGAGGCGGAAAGAACCAGCTGGGGCTCTAGGGGGTATCCCC
[124 nt withheld, positions 2362-2485]
C
[91 nt withheld, positions 2487-2577]
AGGGTGATGGTTCACGTACCTAGAAGTTCCTATTCCGAAGTTCCTATTCTCTAGAAAGTATAGGAACTTC
CTTGGCCAAAAAGCCTGAACTCACCGCGACGTCTGTCGAGAAGTTTCTGATCGAAAAGTTCGACAGCGTC
TCCGACCTGATGCAGCTCTCGGAGGGCGAAGAATCTCGTGCTTTCAGCTTCGATGTAGGAGGGCGTGGAT
ATGTCCTGCGGGTAAATAGCTGCGCCGATGGTTTCTACAAAGATCGTTATGTTTATCGGCACTTTGCATC
GGCCGCGCTCCCGATTCCGGAAGTGCTTGACATTGGGGAATTCAGCGAGAGCCTGACCTATTGCATCTCC
CGCCGTGCACAGGGTGTCACGTTGCAAGACCTGCCTGAAACCGAACTGCCCGCTGTTCTGCAGCCGGTCG
CGGAGGCCATGGATGCGATCGCTGCGGCCGATCTTAGCCAGACGAGCGGGTTCGGCCCATTCGGACCGCA
AGGAATCGGTCAATACACTACATGGCGTGATTTCATATGCGCGATTGCTGATCCCCATGTGTATCACTGG
CAAACTGTGATGGACGACACCGTCAGTGCGTCCGTCGCGCAGGCTCTCGATGAGCTGATGCTTTGGGCCG
AGGACTGCCCCGAAGTCCGGCACCTCGTGCACGCGGATTTCGGCTCCAACAATGTCCTGACGGACAATGG
CCGCATAACAGCGGTCATTGACTGGAGCGAGGCGATGTTCGGGGATTCCCAATACGAGGTCGCCAACATC
TTCTTCTGGAGGCCGTGGTTGGCTTGTATGGAGCAGCAGACGCGCTACTTCGAGCGGAGGCATCCGGAGC
TTGCAGGATCGCCGCGGCTCCGGGCGTATATGCTCCGCATTGGTCTTGACCAACTCTATCAGAGCTTGGT
TGACGGCAATTTCGATGATGCAGCTTGGGCGCAGGGTCGATGCGACGCAATCGTCCGATCCGGAGCCGGG
ACTGTCGGGCGTACACAAATCGCCCGCAGAAGCGCGGCCGTCTGGACCGATGGCTGTGTAGAAGTACTCG
CCGATAGTGGAAACCGACGCCCCAGCACTCGTCCGAGGGCAAAGGAATAGCACGTACTACGAGATTTCGA
TTCCACCGCCGCCTTCTATGAAAGGTTGGGCTTCGGAATCGTTTTCCGGGACGCCGGCTGGATGATCCTC
CAGCGCGGGGATCTCATGCTGGAGTTCTTCGCCCACCCCAACTTGTTTATTGCAGCTTATAATGGTTACA
AATAAAGCAATAGCATCACAAATTTCACAAATAAAGCATTTTTTTCACTGCATTCTAGTTGTGGTTTGTC
CAAACTCATCAATGTATCTTATCATGTCTGTATACCGTCGACCTCTAGCTAGAGCTTGGCGTAATCATGG
TCATAGCTGTTTCCTGTGTGAAATTGTTATCCGCTCACAATTCCACACAACATACGAGCCGGAAGCATAA
AGTGTAAAGCCTGGGGTGCCTAATGAGTGAGCTAACTCACATTAATTGCGTTGCGCTCACTGCCCGCTTT
CCAGTCGGGAAACCTGTCGTGCCAGCTGCATTAATGAATCGGCCAACGCGCGGGGAGAGGCGGTTTGCGT
ATTGGGCGCTCTTCCGCTTCCTCGCTCACTGACTCGCTGCGCTCGGTCGTTCGGCTGCGGCGAGCGGTAT
CAGCTCACTCAAAGGCGGTAATACGGTTATCCACAGAATCAGGGGATAACGCAGGAAAGAACATGTGAGC
AAAAGGCCAGCAAAAGGCCAGGAACCGTAAAAAGGCCGCGTTGCTGGCGTTTTTCCATAGGCTCCGCCCC
CCTGACGAGCATCACAAAAATCGACGCTCAAGTCAGAGGTGGCGAAACCCGACAGGACTATAAAGATACC
AGGCGTTTCCCCCTGGAAGCTCCCTCGTGCGCTCTCCTGTTCCGACCCTGCCGCTTACCGGATACCTGTC
CGCCTTTCTCCCTTCGGGAAGCGTGGCGCTTTCTCATAGCTCACGCTGTAGGTATCTCAGTTCGGTGTAG
GTCGTTCGCTCCAAGCTGGGCTGTGTGCACGAACCCCCCGTTCAGCCCGACCGCTGCGCCTTATCCGGTA
ACTATCGTCTTGAGTCCAACCCGGTAAGACACGACTTATCGCCACTGGCAGCAGCCACTGGTAACAGGAT
TAGCAGAGCGAGGTATGTAGGCGGTGCTACAGAGTTCTTGAAGTGGTGGCCTAACTACGGCTACACTAGA
AGAACAGTATTTGGTATCTGCGCTCTGCTGAAGCCAGTTACCTTCGGAAAAAGAGTTGGTAGCTCTTGAT
CCGGCAAACAAACCACCGCTGGTAGCGGTGGTTTTTTTGTTTGCAAGCAGCAGATTACGCGCAGAAAAAA
AGGATCTCAAGAAGATCCTTTGATCTTTTCTACGGGGTCTGACGCTCAGTGGAACGAAAACTCACGTTAA
GGGATTTTGGTCATGAGATTATCAAAAAGGATCTTCACCTAGATCCTTTTAAATTAAAAATGAAGTTTTA
AATCAATCTAAAGTATATATGAGTAAACTTGGTCTGACAGTTACCAATGCTTAATCAGTGAGGCACCTAT
CTCAGCGATCTGTCTATTTCGTTCATCCATAGTTGCCTGACTCCCCGTCGTGTAGATAACTACGATACGG
GAGGGCTTACCATCTGGCCCCAGTGCTGCAATGATACCGCGAGACCCACGCTCACCGGCTCCAGATTTAT
CAGCAATAAACCAGCCAGCCGGAAGGGCCGAGCGCAGAAGTGGTCCTGCAACTTTATCCGCCTCCATCCA
GTCTATTAATTGTTGCCGGGAAGCTAGAGTAAGTAGTTCGCCAGTTAATAGTTTGCGCAACGTTGTTGCC
ATTGCTACAGGCATCGTGGTGTCACGCTCGTCGTTTGGTATGGCTTCATTCAGCTCCGGTTCCCAACGAT
CAAGGCGAGTTACATGATCCCCCATGTTGTGCAAAAAAGCGGTTAGCTCCTTCGGTCCTCCGATCGTTGT
CAGAAGTAAGTTGGCCGCAGTGTTATCACTCATGGTTATGGCAGCACTGCATAATTCTCTTACTGTCATG
CCATCCGTAAGATGCTTTTCTGTGACTGGTGAGTACTCAACCAAGTCATTCTGAGAATAGTGTATGCGGC
GACCGAGTTGCTCTTGCCCGGCGTCAATACGGGATAATACCGCGCCACATAGCAGAACTTTAAAAGTGCT
CATCATTGGAAAACGTTCTTCGGGGCGAAAACTCTCAAGGATCTTACCGCTGTTGAGATCCAGTTCGATG
TAACCCACTCGTGCACCCAACTGATCTTCAGCATCTTTTACTTTCACCAGCGTTTCTGGGTGAGCAAAAA
CAGGAAGGCAAAATGCCGCAAAAAAGGGAATAAGGGCGACACGGAAATGTTGAATACTCATACTCTTCCT
TTTTCAATATTATTGAAGCATTTATCAGGGTTATTGTCTCATGAGCGGATACATATTTGAATGTATTTAG
AAAAATAAACAAATAGGGGTTCCGCGCACATTTCCCCGAAAAGTGCCACCTGACGTCGACGG
Features (pLannotate 1.2.2; 27 found; start..end, strand, type, name):
     13..247     +  promoter       SV40 promoter (fragment): SV40 enhancer and early promoter
    326..342     +  polyA_signal   bGH poly(A) signal (fragment): bovine growth hormone polyadenylation signal
    433..481     -  polyA_signal   HSV TK poly(A) signal: herpes simplex virus thymidine kinase polyadenylation signal (Cole and Stacy, 1985)
    561..810     -  CDS            VC155 (fragment): C-terminal fragment of mVenus for use in bimolecular fluorescence complementation (BiFC) (Kodama and Hu, 2010)
    905..924     -  promoter       PLtetO-1 promoter (fragment): modified phage lambda PL promoter with tet operator sites (Lutz and Bujard, 1997)
    926..945     -  promoter       PLtetO-1 promoter (fragment): modified phage lambda PL promoter with tet operator sites (Lutz and Bujard, 1997)
    947..1150    -  promoter       CMV promoter: human cytomegalovirus (CMV) immediate early promoter
   1151..1298    -  enhancer       CMV enhancer (fragment): human cytomegalovirus immediate early enhancer; contains an 18-bp deletion relative to the standard CMV enhancer
   1330..1381    +  promoter       CMVd2 promoter: truncated human cytomegalovirus (CMV) immediate early promoter that yields moderately reduced expression relative to the full-length promoter
   1383..1402    +  promoter       PLtetO-1 promoter (fragment): modified phage lambda PL promoter with tet operator sites (Lutz and Bujard, 1997)
   1404..1423    +  promoter       PLtetO-1 promoter (fragment): modified phage lambda PL promoter with tet operator sites (Lutz and Bujard, 1997)
   1451..1467    +  CDS            TEV site (fragment): tobacco etch virus (TEV) protease recognition and cleavage site
   1539..2057    +  CDS            VN173: N-terminal fragment of mVenus for use in bimolecular fluorescence complementation (BiFC) (Kodama and Hu, 2010)
   2092..2316    +  polyA_signal   bGH poly(A) signal: bovine growth hormone polyadenylation signal
   2320..2341    +  promoter       SV40 promoter (fragment): SV40 enhancer and early promoter
   2362..2595    +  rep_origin     f1 ori (fragment) (sequence partly withheld): f1 bacteriophage origin of replication; arrow indicates direction of (+) strand synthesis
   2600..2647    +  protein_bind   FRT: FLP-mediated recombination occurs in the 8-bp core sequence TCTAGAAA (Turan and Bode, 2011). FLP recombinase from the Saccharomyces cerevisiae 2μ plasmid
   2655..3677    +  CDS            HygR: aminoglycoside phosphotransferase from E. coli; aph(4)-Ia; confers resistance to hygromycin
   3687..3812    +  CDS            ble (fragment): BLE_KLEPN - Experimental evidence at protein level: Swiss-Prot protein existence level 1. Binding protein with a strong affinity to the bleomycin family of antibiotics. Binds to CL990; an antimitotic-antibiotic compound. From Klebsiella pneumoniae.
   3807..3928    +  polyA_signal   SV40 poly(A) signal: SV40 polyadenylation signal
   4001..4017    -  protein_bind   lac operator: The lac repressor binds to the lac operator to inhibit transcription in E. coli. This inhibition can be relieved by adding lactose or isopropyl-β-D-thiogalactopyranoside (IPTG). lac repressor encoded by lacI
   4025..4055    -  promoter       lac promoter: promoter for the E. coli lac operon
   4070..4091    -  protein_bind   CAP binding site: CAP binding activates transcription in the presence of cAMP. E. coli catabolite activator protein
   4104..4196    -  CDS            lacI (fragment): lac repressor; lacI; The lac repressor binds to the lac operator to inhibit transcription in E. coli. This inhibition can be relieved by adding lactose or isopropyl-β-D-thiogalactopyranoside (IPTG).
   4379..4967    -  rep_origin     ori: high-copy-number ColE1/pMB1/pBR322/pUC origin of replication
   5138..5998    -  CDS            AmpR: β-lactamase; bla; confers resistance to ampicillin, carbenicillin, and related antibiotics
   5999..6103    -  promoter       AmpR promoter: bla
