[The description below was written by a language model from this plasmid's Addgene catalogue record and pLannotate feature annotations shown in this document.]
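Description:
pKK-BiFC-Venus is an empty mammalian expression backbone of about 6.1 kb from the pKK vector family. It derives from the bidirectional BI-16 plasmid, which was itself built on pcDNA5/FRT/TO. In E. coli it is maintained as a high-copy plasmid through a ColE1/pUC-type origin and selected with ampicillin via the bla gene. A fragment of the f1 origin and lac promoter/operator remnants are also present.

At its core is a tetracycline-responsive bidirectional CMV promoter. A shared CMV enhancer region is flanked by a CMV promoter facing one way and a truncated CMV core promoter facing the other. Each is followed by a pair of tet operator sites (annotated as PLtetO-1 fragments), so both arms should stay repressed in cells expressing the Tet repressor until tetracycline or doxycycline is added. One arm leads into the VC155 C-terminal Venus fragment and ends in an HSV TK polyadenylation signal. The other leads through a partial TEV-site match into the VN173 N-terminal fragment and ends in a bGH polyadenylation signal. Two genes of interest can therefore be cloned so that each carries a Venus fragment at its C terminus.

An FRT site sits immediately upstream of a hygromycin resistance gene with no annotated promoter of its own, followed by an SV40 polyadenylation signal. In the usual Flp-In arrangement, FLP-mediated integration at a genomic FRT locus activates this gene, allowing hygromycin selection of stable lines.

The vector is intended for protein–protein interaction studies by bimolecular fluorescence complementation, including BiFC-FRET, in which the interacting partners bring the two fragments together to restore Venus fluorescence. The depositor describes VN173 as carrying I152L to reduce self-assembly, but repository sequencing did not find this mutation. The depositor and repository sequences otherwise give matching feature maps.
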