Addgene plasmid #105804: pKK-BiFC-Venus
Purpose: (Empty Backbone) Concomitant expression of two proteins in fusion with fragments of Venus protein. Protein interactions studies by bimolecular fluorescence complementation (BiFC), including BiFC-FRET assays.
Depositing lab: Andrzej Dziembowski. Depositing organization: Polish Academy of Sciences, Institute of Biochemistry and Biophysics. Publication: Versatile approach for functional analysis of human proteins and efficient stable cell line generation using FLP-mediated recombination system. Szczesny RJ, Kowalska K, Klosowska-Kosicka K, Chlebowski A, Owczarek EP, Warkocki Z, Kulinski TM, Adamska D, Affek K, Jedroszkowiak A, Kotrys AV, Tomecki R, Krawczyk PS, Borowski LS, Dziembowski A. PLoS One. 2018 Mar 28;13(3):e0194887. doi: 10.1371/journal.pone.0194887. eCollection 2018. PubMed 29590189.
Backbone
  Vector backbone: BI-16 (constructed based on pcDNA5/FRT/TO from Invitrogen)
  Backbone manufacturer: Sammarco & Grabczyk (PMID: 16212928)
  Vector type: Mammalian Expression ; Flp-In competent
  Selectable markers: Hygromycin
  Tag / fusion protein: VN173 (I152L); VC155 (C terminal on backbone)
Growth in bacteria
  Bacterial resistance: Ampicillin, 100 μg/mL
  Growth temperature: 37°C
  Growth strain: DH5alpha
  Copy number: High Copy
Gene/Insert
  Gene/Insert name: None
  Tag / fusion protein: VN173 (I152L); VC155 (C terminal on backbone)
Terms and licenses: Academic/Nonprofit Terms; Industry Terms: Not Available to Industry
Depositor comments: Addgene has found the VN173 mutation (I152L) is not present in this plasmid. This vector is a member of the pKK vector family. It enables concomitant expression of two genes, which transcription is driven by a tetracycline responsive bidirectional CMV promoter. This vector is a derivate of the BI16 plasmid (PMID: 16212928) and is suitable for stable cell line generation using the Flp-In system (see Szczesny RJ et al. for detailed description and protocols; bioRxiv, doi: https://doi.org/10.1101/160101) pKK-BiFC-Venus vector encodes fragments of Venus (VN173, VC155) that become fluorescent when they reassemble into full fluorescent protein. Thus, it is useful for protein-protein interactions studies involving bimolecular fluorescence complementation approach (BiFC) (PMID: 16454041, 18846096). Here, an improved version of VN173 fragment is used (I152L) to inhibit self-assembly (PMID:21091444). Venus fragments coding sequences were cloned from Addgene ID: 22010 and 22011 and VN173 was subjected to site-directed mutagenesis to introduce mutation I152L.
How to cite: pKK-BiFC-Venus was a gift from Andrzej Dziembowski (Addgene plasmid # 105804 ; http://n2t.net/addgene:105804 ; RRID:Addgene_105804)
